>Addgene plasmid #108657 | pCAGGS-6015nes | depositor full sequence | sequence record 204833 | pCAGGS-6015nes sequence 7939 bps
GTCGATCGACATTGATTATTGACTAGTTATTAATAGTAATCAATTACGGGGTCATTAGTTCATAGCCCAT
ATATGGAGTTCCGCGTTACATAACTTACGGTAAATGGCCCGCCTGGCTGACCGCCCAACGACCCCCGCCC
ATTGACGTCAATAATGACGTATGTTCCCATAGTAACGCCAATAGGGACTTTCCATTGACGTCAATGGGTG
GACTATTTACGGTAAACTGCCCACTTGGCAGTACATCAAGTGTATCATATGCCAAGTACGCCCCCTATTG
ACGTCAATGACGGTAAATGGCCCGCCTGGCATTATGCCCAGTACATGACCTTATGGGACTTTCCTACTTG
GCAGTACATCTACGTATTAGTCATCGCTATTACCATGGGTCGAGGTGAGCCCCACGTTCTGCTTCACTCT
CCCCATCTCCCCCCCCTCCCCACCCCCAATTTTGTATTTATTTATTTTTTAATTATTTTGTGCAGCGATG
GGGGCGGGGGGGGGGGGGGCGCGCGCCAGGCGGGGCGGGGCGGGGGCGAGGGCGGGGCGGGGCGAGGCGG
AGAGGTGCGGCGGCAGCCAATCAGAGCGGCGCGCTCCGAAAGTTTCCTTTTATGGCGAGGCGGCGGCGGC
GGCGGCCCTATAAAAAGCGAAGCGCGCGGCGGGCGGGAGTCGCTGCGTTGCCTTCGCCCCGTGCCCCGCT
CCGCGCCGCCTCGCGCCGCCCGCCCCGGCTCTGACTGACCGCGTTACTCCCACAGGTGAGCGGGCGGGAC
GGCCCTTCTCCTCCGGGCTGTAATTAGCGCTTGGTTTAATGACGGCTCGTTTCTTTTCTGTGGCTGCGTG
AAAGCCTTAAAGGGCTCCGGGAGGGCCCTTTGTGCGGGGGGGAGCGGCTCGGGGGGTGCGTGCGTGTGTG
TGTGCGTGGGGAGCGCCGCGTGCGGCCCGCGCTGCCCGGCGGCTGTGAGCGCTGCGGGCGCGGCGCGGGG
CTTTGTGCGCTCCGCGTGTGCGCGAGGGGAGCGCGGCCGGGGGCGGTGCCCCGCGGTGCGGGGGGGCTGC
GAGGGGAACAAAGGCTGCGTGCGGGGTGTGTGCGTGGGGGGGTGAGCAGGGGGTGTGGGCGCGGCGGTCG
GGCTGTAACCCCCCCCTGCACCCCCCTCCCCGAGTTGCTGAGCACGGCCCGGCTTCGGGTGCGGGGCTCC
GTGCGGGGCGTGGCGCGGGGCTCGCCGTGCCGGGCGGGGGGTGGCGGCAGGTGGGGGTGCCGGGCGGGGC
GGGGCCGCCTCGGGCCGGGGAGGGCTCGGGGGAGGGGCGCGGCGGCCCCGGAGCGCCGGCGGCTGTCGAG
GCGCGGCGAGCCGCAGCCATTGCCTTTTATGGTAATCGTGCGAGAGGGCGCAGGGACTTCCTTTGTCCCA
AATCTGGCGGAGCCGAAATCTGGGAGGCGCCGCCGCACCCCCTCTAGCGGGCGCGGGCGAAGCGGTGCGG
CGCCGGCAGGAAGGAAATGGGCGGGGAGGGCCTTCGTGCGTCGCCGCGCCGCCGTCCCCTTCTCCATCTC
CAGCCTCGGGGCTGCCGCAGGGGGACGGCTGCCTTCGGGGGGGACGGGGCAGGGCGGGGTTCGGCTTCTG
GCGTGTGACCGGCGGCTCTAGCTAGAGCCTCTGCTAACCATGTTCATGCCTTCTTCTTTTTCCTACAGCT
CCTGGGCAACGTGCTGGTTGTTGTGCTGTCTCATCATTTTGGCAAGAATTCGGCATGGTGAGCAAGGGCG
AGGAGCTGTTCACCGGGGTGGTGCCCATCCTGGTCGAGCTGGACGGCGACGTAAACGGCCACAAGTTCAG
CGTGTCCGGCGAGGGCGAGGGCGATGCCACCTACGGCAAGCTGACCCTGAAGCTTCTATGCACCACCGGC
AAGCTGCCCGTGCCCTGGCCCACCCTCGTGACCACCCTGGGCTACGGCCTGCAGTGCTTCGCCCGCTACC
CCGACCACATGAAGCAGCACGACTTCTTCAAGTCCGCCATGCCCGAAGGCTACGTCCAGGAGCGCACCAT
CTTCTTCAAGGACGACGGCAACTACAAGACCCGCGCCGAGGTGAAGTTCGAGGGCGACACCCTGGTGAAC
CGCATCGAGCTGAAGGGCATCGACTTCAAGGAGGACGGCAACATCCTGGGGCACAAGCTGGAGTACAACT
ACAACAGCCACAACGTCTATATCACCGCCGACAAGCAGAAGAACGGCATCAAGGCCAACTTCAAGATCCG
CCACAACATCGAGGACGGCGGCGTGCAGCTCGCCGACCACTACCAGCAGAACACCCCCATCGGCGACGGC
CCCGTGCTGCTGCCCGACAACCACTACCTGAGCTACCAGTCCGCCCTGTTCAAAGACCCCAACGAGAAGC
GCGATCACATGGTCCTGCTGGAGTTCCTGACCGCCGCCGGGATCACTGAGGGCATGAACGAGCTGTACCT
CGAGAAGTTTTCTCAAGAACAGATCGGCGAAAACATTGTGTGCAGGGTCATTTGTACCACGGGTCAAATT
CCCATCCGAGATTTGTCAGCTGATATTTCACAAGTGCTTAAGGAAAAACGATCCATAAAGAAAGTTTGGA
CATTTGGTAGAAACCCAGCCTGTGACTATCATTTAGGAAACATTTCAAGACTGTCAAATAAGCATTTCCA
AATACTACTAGGAGAAGACGGTAACCTTTTATTGAATGACATTTCCACTAATGGGACCTGGTTAAATGGG
CAAAAAGTCGAGAAGAACAGCAATCAGTTACTGTCCCAAGGTGATGAAATAACCGTTGGTGTAGGCGTGG
AATCAGATATTTTATCTCTGGTCATTTTCATAAACGACAAATTTAAGCAGTGCCTGGAGCAGAACAAAGT
TGATCGCGGTACCAGTGCTGGTGGTAGTGCTGGTGGTAGTGCTGGTGGTAGTGCTGGTGGTAGTGCTGGT
GGTTCCGGCAGTGCTGGTGGTAGTGCTGGTGGTAGTACCAGTGCTGGTGGTAGTGCTGGTGGTAGTGCTG
GTGGTAGTGCTGGTGGTAGTGCTGGTGGTTCCGGCAGTGCTGGTGGTAGTGCTGGTGGTAGTACCAGTGC
TGGTGGTAGTGCTGGTGGTAGTGCTGGTGGTAGTGCTGGTGGTAGTGCTGGTGGTTCCGGCAGTGCTGGT
GGTAGTGCTGGTGGTAGTACCAGTGCTGGTGGTAGTGCTGGTGGTAGTGCTGGTGGTAGTGCTGGTGGTA
GTGCTGGTGGTTCCGGAAACAGGCGAATCAGAACACTTACGGAGCCCGACGTTGATTTTAATGGCGGCCG
CATGGTGAGCAAGGGCGAGGAGCTGTTCACCGGGGTGGTGCCCATCCTGGTCGAGCTGGACGGCGACGTC
AACGGCCACAAGTTCAGCGTGTCCGGCGAGGGCGAGGGCGATGCCACCTACGGCAAGCTGACCCTGAAGT
TCATCTGCACCACCGGCAAGCTGCCCGTGCCCTGGCCCACCCTCGTGACCACCCTGTCCTGGGGCGTGCA
GTGCTTCGCCCGCTACCCCGACCACATGAAGCAGCACGACTTCTTCAAGTCCGCCATGCCCGAAGGCTAC
GTCCAGGAGCGCACCATCTTCTTCAAGGACGACGGCAACTACAAGACCCGCGCCGAGGTGAAGTTCGAGG
GCGACACCCTGGTGAACCGCATCGAGCTGAAGGGCATCGACTTCAAGGAGGACGGCAACATCCTGGGGCA
CAAGCTGGAGTACAACTACTTCAGCGGGAACGTCTATATCACCGCCGACAAGCAGAAGAACGGCATCAAG
GCCAACTTCAAGATCCGCCACAACATCGAGGACGGCGGCGTGCAGCTCGCCGACCACTACCAGCAGAACA
CCCCCATCGGCGACGGCCCCGTGCTGCTGCCCGACAACCACTACCTGAGCACCCAGTCCGCCTTAAGCAA
AGACCCCAACGAGAAGCGCGATCACATGGTCCTGCTGGAGTTCTTGACCGCCGCCGGGGGTACCAAGGTG
TACGACCCCGAGCAGAGGAAGAGGATGATCACCGGCCCCCAGTGGTGGGCCAGGTGCAAGCAGATGAACG
TGCTGGACAGCTTCATCAACTACTACGACAGCGAGAAGCACGCCGAGAACGCCGTGATCTTCCTGCACGG
CAACGCCACTAGCAGCTACCTGTGGAGGCACGTGGTGCCCCACATCGAGCCCGTGGCCAGGTGCATCATC
CCCGATCTGATCGGCATGGGCAAGAGCGGCAAGAGCGGCAACGGCAGCTACAGGCTGCTGGACCACTACA
AGTACCTGACCGCCTGGTTCGAGCTTCTGAACCTGCCCAAGAAGATCATCTTCGTGGGCCACGACTGGGG
CGCCGCCCTGGCCTTCCACTACGCCTACGAGCACCAGGACAGGATCAAGGCCATCGTGCACATGGAGAGC
GTGGTGGACGTGATCGAGAGCTGGGACGAGTGGCCAGACATCGAGGAGGACATCGCCCTGATCAAGAGCG
AGGAGGGCGAGAAGATGGTGCTGGAGAACAACTTCTTCGTGGAGACCGTGCTGCCCAGCAAGATCATGAG
AAAGCTGGAGCCCGAGGAGTTCGCCGCCTACCTGGAGCCCTTCAAGGAGAAGGGCGAGGTGAGAAGACCC
ACCCTGAGCTGGCCCAGAGAGATCCCCCTGGTGAAGGGCGGCAAGCCCGACGTGGTGCAGATCGTGAGAA
ACTACAACGCCTACCTGAGAGCCAGCGACGACCTGCCCAAGCTGTTCATCGAGGGCGACCCCGGCTTCTT
CAGCAACGCCATCGTGGAGGGCGCCAAGAAGTTCCCCAACACCGAGTTCGTGAAGGTGAAGGGCCTGCAC
TTCCTCCAGGAGGACGCCCCCGACGAGATGGGCAAGTACATCAAGAGCTTCGTGGAGAGAGTGCTGAAGA
ACGAGCAGTCTAGACTGCAGCTGCCTCCTCTGGAACGCCTGACTCTGGATTAAGTCGACGGATCTTTTTC
CCTCTGCCAAAAATTATGGGGACATCATGAAGCCCCTTGAGCATCTGACTTCTGGCTAATAAAGGAAATT
TATTTTCATTGCAATAGTGTGTTGGAATTTTTTGTGTCTCTCACTCGGAAGGACATATGGGAGGGCAAAT
CATTTAAAACATCAGAATGAGTATTTGGTTTAGAGTTTGGCAACATATGCCATATGCTGGCTGCCATGAA
CAAAGGTGGCTATAAAGAGGTCATCAGTATATGAAACAGCCCCCTGCTGTCCATTCCTTATTCCATAGAA
AAGCCTTGACTTGAGGTTAGATTTTTTTTTATATTTTGTTTGTGTTATTTTTTTCTTTAACATCCCTAAA
ATTTTCCTTACATGTTTTACTAGCCAGATTTTTCCTCCTCTCCTGACTACTCCCAGTCATAGCTGTCCCT
CTTCTCTTATGAAGATCCCTCGACCTGCAGCCCAAGCTTGGCGTAATCATGGTCATAGCTGTTTCCTGTG
TGAAATTGTTATCCGCTCACAATTCCACACAACATACGAGCCGGAAGCATAAAGTGTAAAGCCTGGGGTG
CCTAATGAGTGAGCTAACTCACATTAATTGCGTTGCGCTCACTGCCCGCTTTCCAGTCGGGAAACCTGTC
GTGCCAGCGGATCCGCATCTCAATTAGTCAGCAACCATAGTCCCGCCCCTAACTCCGCCCATCCCGCCCC
TAACTCCGCCCAGTTCCGCCCATTCTCCGCCCCATGGCTGACTAATTTTTTTTATTTATGCAGAGGCCGA
GGCCGCCTCGGCCTCTGAGCTATTCCAGAAGTAGTGAGGAGGCTTTTTTGGAGGCCTAGGCTTTTGCAAA
AAGCTAACTTGTTTATTGCAGCTTATAATGGTTACAAATAAAGCAATAGCATCACAAATTTCACAAATAA
AGCATTTTTTTCACTGCATTCTAGTTGTGGTTTGTCCAAACTCATCAATGTATCTTATCATGTCTGGATC
CGCTGCATTAATGAATCGGCCAACGCGCGGGGAGAGGCGGTTTGCGTATTGGGCGCTCTTCCGCTTCCTC
GCTCACTGACTCGCTGCGCTCGGTCGTTCGGCTGCGGCGAGCGGTATCAGCTCACTCAAAGGCGGTAATA
CGGTTATCCACAGAATCAGGGGATAACGCAGGAAAGAACATGTGAGCAAAAGGCCAGCAAAAGGCCAGGA
ACCGTAAAAAGGCCGCGTTGCTGGCGTTTTTCCATAGGCTCCGCCCCCCTGACGAGCATCACAAAAATCG
ACGCTCAAGTCAGAGGTGGCGAAACCCGACAGGACTATAAAGATACCAGGCGTTTCCCCCTGGAAGCTCC
CTCGTGCGCTCTCCTGTTCCGACCCTGCCGCTTACCGGATACCTGTCCGCCTTTCTCCCTTCGGGAAGCG
TGGCGCTTTCTCAATGCTCACGCTGTAGGTATCTCAGTTCGGTGTAGGTCGTTCGCTCCAAGCTGGGCTG
TGTGCACGAACCCCCCGTTCAGCCCGACCGCTGCGCCTTATCCGGTAACTATCGTCTTGAGTCCAACCCG
GTAAGACACGACTTATCGCCACTGGCAGCAGCCACTGGTAACAGGATTAGCAGAGCGAGGTATGTAGGCG
GTGCTACAGAGTTCTTGAAGTGGTGGCCTAACTACGGCTACACTAGAAGGACAGTATTTGGTATCTGCGC
TCTGCTGAAGCCAGTTACCTTCGGAAAAAGAGTTGGTAGCTCTTGATCCGGCAAACAAACCACCGCTGGT
AGCGGTGGTTTTTTTGTTTGCAAGCAGCAGATTACGCGCAGAAAAAAAGGATCTCAAGAAGATCCTTTGA
TCTTTTCTACGGGGTCTGACGCTCAGTGGAACGAAAACTCACGTTAAGGGATTTTGGTCATGAGATTATC
AAAAAGGATCTTCACCTAGATCCTTTTAAATTAAAAATGAAGTTTTAAATCAATCTAAAGTATATATGAG
TAAACTTGGTCTGACAGTTACCAATGCTTAATCAGTGAGGCACCTATCTCAGCGATCTGTCTATTTCGTT
CATCCATAGTTGCCTGACTCCCCGTCGTGTAGATAACTACGATACGGGAGGGCTTACCATCTGGCCCCAG
TGCTGCAATGATACCGCGAGACCCACGCTCACCGGCTCCAGATTTATCAGCAATAAACCAGCCAGCCGGA
AGGGCCGAGCGCAGAAGTGGTCCTGCAACTTTATCCGCCTCCATCCAGTCTATTAATTGTTGCCGGGAAG
CTAGAGTAAGTAGTTCGCCAGTTAATAGTTTGCGCAACGTTGTTGCCATTGCTACAGGCATCGTGGTGTC
ACGCTCGTCGTTTGGTATGGCTTCATTCAGCTCCGGTTCCCAACGATCAAGGCGAGTTACATGATCCCCC
ATGTTGTGCAAAAAAGCGGTTAGCTCCTTCGGTCCTCCGATCGTTGTCAGAAGTAAGTTGGCCGCAGTGT
TATCACTCATGGTTATGGCAGCACTGCATAATTCTCTTACTGTCATGCCATCCGTAAGATGCTTTTCTGT
GACTGGTGAGTACTCAACCAAGTCATTCTGAGAATAGTGTATGCGGCGACCGAGTTGCTCTTGCCCGGCG
TCAATACGGGATAATACCGCGCCACATAGCAGAACTTTAAAAGTGCTCATCATTGGAAAACGTTCTTCGG
GGCGAAAACTCTCAAGGATCTTACCGCTGTTGAGATCCAGTTCGATGTAACCCACTCGTGCACCCAACTG
ATCTTCAGCATCTTTTACTTTCACCAGCGTTTCTGGGTGAGCAAAAACAGGAAGGCAAAATGCCGCAAAA
AAGGGAATAAGGGCGACACGGAAATGTTGAATACTCATACTCTTCCTTTTTCAATATTATTGAAGCATTT
ATCAGGGTTATTGTCTCATGAGCGGATACATATTTGAATGTATTTAGAAAAATAAACAAATAGGGGTTCC
GCGCACATTTCCCCGAAAAGTGCCACCTG
Features (pLannotate 1.2.2; 19 found; start..end, strand, type, name):
      8..387     +  enhancer       CMV enhancer: human cytomegalovirus immediate early enhancer
    390..665     +  promoter       chicken β-actin promoter: No description available
    666..1678    +  intron         chimeric intron: chimera between introns from chicken β-actin and rabbit β-globin
   1735..2448    +  CDS            YPet: YPet is a basic (constitutively fluorescent) yellow fluorescent protein published in 2005, derived from Aequorea victoria. It has moderate acid sensitivity.
   2425..2877    +  CDS            RAD53 (fragment): RAD53_YEAST - Also known as MEC2, SAD1, SPK1. Experimental evidence at protein level: Swiss-Prot protein existence level 1. Controls S-phase checkpoint as well as G1 and G2 DNA damage checkpoints. Phosphorylates proteins on serine, threonine, and tyrosine. Prevents entry into anaphase and mitotic exit after DNA damage via regulation of the Polo kinase CDC5. Seems to be involved in the phosphorylation of RPH1. From Saccharomyces cerevisiae (strain ATCC 204508 / S288c) (Baker's yeast).
   3292..3984    +  CDS            Turquoise-GL: Turquoise-GL is a basic (constitutively fluorescent) cyan fluorescent protein published in 2010, derived from Aequorea victoria.
   3982..4908    +  CDS            LUCI_RENRE: Experimental evidence at protein level: Swiss-Prot protein existence level 1. Upon binding the substrate, the enzyme catalyzes an oxygenation, producing a very short-lived hydroperoxide that cyclizes into a dioxetanone structure, which collapses, releasing a CO(2) molecule. The spontaneous breakdown of the dioxetanone releases the energy (about 50 kcal/mole) that is necessary to generate the excited state of the coelenteramide product, which is the singlet form of the monoanion. In vivo the product undergoes the process of nonradiative energy transfer to an accessory protein, a green fluoresce
   5028..5083    +  polyA_signal   β-globin poly(A) signal: rabbit β-globin polyadenylation signal (Gil and Proudfoot, 1987)
   5466..5482    -  protein_bind   lac operator: The lac repressor binds to the lac operator to inhibit transcription in E. coli. This inhibition can be relieved by adding lactose or isopropyl-β-D-thiogalactopyranoside (IPTG). lac repressor encoded by lacI
   5490..5520    -  promoter       lac promoter: promoter for the E. coli lac operon
   5535..5556    -  protein_bind   CAP binding site: CAP binding activates transcription in the presence of cAMP. E. coli catabolite activator protein
   5569..5608    -  CDS            lacI (fragment): lac repressor; lacI; The lac repressor binds to the lac operator to inhibit transcription in E. coli. This inhibition can be relieved by adding lactose or isopropyl-β-D-thiogalactopyranoside (IPTG).
   5615..5637    +  promoter       SV40 promoter (fragment): SV40 enhancer and early promoter
   5661..5796    +  rep_origin     SV40 ori: SV40 origin of replication
   5816..5950    +  polyA_signal   SV40 poly(A) signal: SV40 polyadenylation signal
   5952..6006    -  CDS            lacI (fragment): lac repressor; lacI; The lac repressor binds to the lac operator to inhibit transcription in E. coli. This inhibition can be relieved by adding lactose or isopropyl-β-D-thiogalactopyranoside (IPTG).
   6189..6777    -  rep_origin     ori: high-copy-number ColE1/pMB1/pBR322/pUC origin of replication
   6948..7808    -  CDS            AmpR: β-lactamase; bla; confers resistance to ampicillin, carbenicillin, and related antibiotics
   7809..7913    -  promoter       AmpR promoter: bla
