[The description below was written by a language model from this plasmid's Addgene catalogue record and pLannotate feature annotations shown in this document.]
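Description:
pCAGGS-6015nes is a 7.9 kb mammalian expression plasmid built on the pCAGGS backbone and carrying hyBRET-S6K-EV, a single-chain biosensor for S6 kinase activity that can be read out by either fluorescence (FRET) or bioluminescence (BRET) energy transfer. It is propagated in E. coli through a high-copy ColE1/pUC-type origin and selected with ampicillin via the bla gene and its promoter. The backbone also retains lac promoter/operator remnants, small lacI fragments, and an SV40 origin with an adjacent SV40 poly(A) signal. The SV40 origin can support episomal replication in cells expressing large T antigen. No mammalian selection marker is annotated.

The roughly 3.2 kb insert, cloned between EcoRI and SalI, is driven by the CAG arrangement: CMV immediate-early enhancer, chicken β-actin promoter and a chimeric β-actin/β-globin intron, with a rabbit β-globin poly(A) signal downstream, giving strong constitutive expression. The open reading frame begins with the yellow acceptor YPet, followed by a fragment of yeast RAD53, which in this type of sensor presumably serves as the phosphopeptide-binding domain. An unannotated stretch of about 400 bp follows, which probably holds the linker and S6K substrate sequence, although the record does not describe it. The cyan donor Turquoise-GL comes next, fused directly to Renilla luciferase. Phosphorylation-dependent intramolecular binding would change the energy transfer to YPet, with the donor excited either by light or by the luciferase reaction with its substrate. The "nes" in the name suggests a nuclear export signal for cytoplasmic localisation, but no such feature is annotated. The luciferase readout needs no excitation light, and the associated publication presents such hybrid sensors for use alongside optogenetics, in chemical screening and for in vivo imaging.
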