Addgene plasmid #108657: pCAGGS-6015nes
Purpose: A S6 Kinase biosensor based on fluorescence resonance energy transfer (FRET) and those based on bioluminescence energy transfer (BRET)
Depositing lab: Michiyuki Matsuda. Publication: A platform of BRET-FRET hybrid biosensors for optogenetics, chemical screening, and in vivo imaging. Komatsu N, Terai K, Imanishi A, Kamioka Y, Sumiyama K, Jin T, Okada Y, Nagai T, Matsuda M. Sci Rep. 2018 Jun 12;8(1):8984. doi: 10.1038/s41598-018-27174-x. PubMed 29895862.
Backbone
  Vector backbone: pCAGGS
  Backbone size w/o insert (bp): 4739
  Total vector size (bp): 7939
  Vector type: Mammalian Expression
Growth in bacteria
  Bacterial resistance: Ampicillin, 100 μg/mL
  Growth temperature: 37°C
  Growth strain: DH5alpha
  Copy number: Unknown
Gene/Insert
  Gene/Insert name: hyBRET-S6K-EV
  Species: S. cerevisiae (budding yeast), Synthetic; aequorea coerulescens
  Insert size (bp): 3200
  Promoter: pCAGGS
  Tag / fusion protein: XFP (N terminal on insert)
  Cloning method: Restriction Enzyme; 5′ cloning site EcoRI (not destroyed); 3′ cloning site SalI (not destroyed)
  Sequencing primers: 5′ pCAGGSseq_F; 3′ pCAGGSseq_R
Terms and licenses: Academic/Nonprofit Terms; Industry Terms: Not Available to Industry
How to cite: pCAGGS-6015nes was a gift from Michiyuki Matsuda (Addgene plasmid # 108657 ; http://n2t.net/addgene:108657 ; RRID:Addgene_108657)
