>Addgene plasmid #108657 | pCAGGS-6015nes | addgene partial sequence | sequence record 208326 | Addgene Partial NGS Result
GCAAGGGCGAGGAGCTGTTCACCGGGGTGGTGCCCATCCTGGTCGAGCTGGACGGCGACGTAAACGGCCA
CAAGTTCAGCGTGTCCGGCGAGGGCGAGGGCGATGCCACCTACGGCAAGCTGACCCTGAAGCTTCTATGC
ACCACCGGCAAGCTGCCCGTGCCCTGGCCCACCCTCGTGACCACCCTGGGCTACGGCCTGCAGTGCTTCG
CCCGCTACCCCGACCACATGAAGCAGCACGACTTCTTCAAGTCCGCCATGCCCGAAGGCTACGTCCAGGA
GCGCACCATCTTCTTCAAGGACGACGGCAACTACAAGACCCGCGCCGAGGTGAAGTTCGAGGGCGACACC
CTGGTGAACCGCATCGAGCTGAAGGGCATCGACTTCAAGGAGGACGGCAACATCCTGGGGCACAAGCTGG
AGTACAACTACAACAGCCACAACGTCTATATCACCGCCGACAAGCAGAAGAACGGCATCAAGGCCAACTT
CAAGATCCGCCACAACATCGAGGACGGCGGCGTGCAGCTCGCCGACCACTACCAGCAGAACACCCCCATC
GGCGACGGCCCCGTGCTGCTGCCCGACAACCACTACCTGAGCTACCAGTCCGCCCTGTTCAAAGACCCCA
ACGAGAAGCGCGATCACATGGTCCTGCTGGAGTTCCTGACCGCCGCCGGGATCACTGAGGGCATGAACGA
GCTGTACCTCGAGAAGTTTTCTCAAGAACAGATCGGCGAAAACATTGTGTGCAGGGTCATTTGTACCACG
GGTCAAATTCCCATCCGAGATTTGTCAGCTGATATTTCACAAGTGCTTAAGGAAAAACGATCCATAAAGA
AAGTTTGGACATTTGGTAGAAACCCAGCCTGTGACTATCATTTAGGAAACATTTCAAGACTGTCAAATAA
GCATTTCCAAATACTACTAGGAGAAGACGGTAACCTTTTATTGAATGACATTTCCACTAATGGGACCTGG
TTAAATGGGCAAAAAGTCGAGAAGAACAGCAATCAGTTACTGTCCCAAGGTGATGAAATAACCGTTGGTG
TAGGCGTGGAATCAGATATTTTATCTCTGGTCATTTTCATAAACGACAAATTTAAGCAGTGCCTGGAGCA
GAACAAAGTTGATCGCGGTACCAGTGCTGGTGGTAGTGCTGGTGGTAGTGCTGGTGGTAGTGCTGGTGGT
AGTGCTGGTGGTTCCGGCAGTGCTGGTGGTAGTGCTGGTGGTAGTACCAGTGCTGGTGGTAGTGCTGGTG
GTAGTGCTGGTGGTAGTGCTGGTGGTAGTGCTGGTGGTTCCGGCAGTGCTGGTGGTAGTGCTGGTGGTAG
TACCAGTGCTGGTGGTAGTGCTGGTGGTAGTGCTGGTGGTAGTGCTGGTGGTAGTGCTGGTGGTTCCGGC
AGTGCTGGTGGTAGTGCTGGTGGTAGTACCAGTGCTGGTGGTAGTGCTGGTGGTAGTGCTGGTGGTAGTG
CTGGTGGTAGTGCTGGTGGTTCCGGAAACAGGCGAATCAGAACACTTACGGAGCCCGACGTTGATTTTAA
TGGCGGCCGCATGGTGAGCAAGGGCGAGGAGCTGTTCACCGGGGTGGTGCCCATCCTGGTCGAGCTGGAC
GGCGACGTCAACGGCCACAAGTTCAGCGTGTCCGGCGAGGGCGAGGGCGATGCCACCTACGGCAAGCTGA
CCCTGAAGTTCATCTGCACCACCGGCAAGCTGCCCGTGCCCTGGCCCACCCTCGTGACCACCCTGTCCTG
GGGCGTGCAGTGCTTCGCCCGCTACCCCGACCACATGAAGCAGCACGACTTCTTCAAGTCCGCCATGCCC
GAAGGCTACGTCCAGGAGCGCACCATCTTCTTCAAGGACGACGGCAACTACAAGACCCGCGCCGAGGTGA
AGTTCGAGGGCGACACCCTGGTGAACCGCATCGAGCTGAAGGGCATCGACTTCAAGGAGGACGGCAACAT
CCTGGGGCACAAGCTGGAGTACAACTACTTCAGCGGGAACGTCTATATCACCGCCGACAAGCAGAAGAAC
GGCATCAAGGCCAACTTCAAGATCCGCCACAACATCGAGGACGGCGGCGTGCAGCTCGCCGACCACTACC
AGCAGAACACCCCCATCGGCGACGGCCCCGTGCTGCTGCCCGACAACCACTACCTGAGCACCCAGTCCGC
CTTAAGCAAAGACCCCAACGAGAAGCGCGATCACATGGTCCTGCTGGAGTTCTTGACCGCCGCCGGGGGT
ACCAAGGTGTACGACCCCGAGCAGAGGAAGAGGATGATCACCGGCCCCCAGTGGTGGGCCAGGTGCAAGC
AGATGAACGTGCTGGACAGCTTCATCAACTACTACGACAGCGAGAAGCACGCCGAGAACGCCGTGATCTT
CCTGCACGGCAACGCCACTAGCAGCTACCTGTGGAGGCACGTGGTGCCCCACATCGAGCCCGTGGCCAGG
TGCATCATCCCCGATCTGATCGGCATGGGCAAGAGCGGCAAGAGCGGCAACGGCAGCTACAGGCTGCTGG
ACCACTACAAGTACCTGACCGCCTGGTTCGAGCTTCTGAACCTGCCCAAGAAGATCATCTTCGTGGGCCA
CGACTGGGGCGCCGCCCTGGCCTTCCACTACGCCTACGAGCACCAGGACAGGATCAAGGCCATCGTGCAC
ATGGAGAGCGTGGTGGACGTGATCGAGAGCTGGGACGAGTGGCCAGACATCGAGGAGGACATCGCCCTGA
TCAAGAGCGAGGAGGGCGAGAAGATGGTGCTGGAGAACAACTTCTTCGTGGAGACCGTGCTGCCCAGCAA
GATCATGAGAAAGCTGGAGCCCGAGGAGTTCGCCGCCTACCTGGAGCCCTTCAAGGAGAAGGGCGAGGTG
AGAAGACCCACCCTGAGCTGGCCCAGAGAGATCCCCCTGGTGAAGGGCGGCAAGCCCGACGTGGTGCAGA
TCGTGAGAAACTACAACGCCTACCTGAGAGCCAGCGACGACCTGCCCAAGCTGTTCATCGAGGGCGACCC
CGGCTTCTTCAGCAACGCCATCGTGGAGGGCGCCAAGAAGTTCCCCAACACCGAGTTCGTGAAGGTGAAG
GGCCTGCACTTCCTCCAGGAGGACGCCCCCGACGAGATGGGCAAGTACATCAAGAGCTTCGTGGAGAGAG
TGCTGAAGAACGAGCAGTCTAGACTGCAGCTGCCTCCTCTGGAACGCCTGACTCTGGATTAAGTCGACGG
ATCTTTTTCCCTCTGCCAAAAATTATGGGGACATCATGAAGCCCCTTGAGCATCTGACTTCTGGCTAATA
AAGGAAATTTATTTTCATTGCAATAGTGTGTTGGAATTTTTTGTGTCTCTCACTCGGAAGGACATATGGG
AGGGCAAATCATTTAAAACATCAGAATGAGTATTTGGTTTAGAGTTTGGCAACATATGCCCATATGCTGG
CTGCCATGAACAAAGGTTGGCTATAAAGAGGTCATCAGTATATGAAACAGCCCCCTGCTGTCCATTCCTT
ATTCCATAGAAAAGCCTTGACTTGAGGTTAGATTTTTTTTATATTTTGTTTTGTGTTATTTTTTTCTTTA
ACATCCCTAAAATTTTCCTTACATGTTTTACTAGCCAGATTTTTCCTCCTCTCCTGACTACTCCCAGTCA
TAGCTGTCCCTCTTCTCTTATGGAGATCCCTCGACCTGCAGCCCAAGCTTGGCGTAATCATGGTCATAGC
TGTTTCCTGTGTGAAATTGTTATCCGCTCACAATTCCACACAACATACGAGCCGGAAGCATAAAGTGTAA
AGCCTGGGGTGCCTAATGAGTGAGCTAACTCACATTAATTGCGTTGCGCTCACTGCCCGCTTTCCAGTCG
GGAAACCTGTCGTGCCAGCGGATCCGCATCTCAATTAGTCAGCAACCATAGTCCCGCCCCTAACTCCGCC
CATCCCGCCCCTAACTCCGCCCAGTTCCGCCCATTCTCCGCCCCATGGCTGACTAATTTTTTTTATTTAT
GCAGAGGCCGAGGCCGCCTCGGCCTCTGAGCTATTCCAGAAGTAGTGAGGAGGCTTTTTTGGAGGCCTAG
GCTTTTGCAAAAAGCTAACTTGTTTATTGCAGCTTATAATGGTTACAAATAAAGCAATAGCATCACAAAT
TTCACAAATAAAGCATTTTTTTCACTGCATTCTAGTTGTGGTTTGTCCAAACTCATCAATGTATCTTATC
ATGTCTGGATCCGCTGCATTAATGAATCGGCCAACGCGCGGGGAGAGGCGGTTTGCGTATTGGGCGCTCT
TCCGCTTCCTCGCTCACTGACTCGCTGCGCTCGGTCGTTCGGCTGCGGCGAGCGGTATCAGCTCACTCAA
AGGCGGTAATACGGTTATCCACAGAATCAGGGGATAACGCAGGAAAGAACATGTGAGCAAAAGGCCAGCA
AAAGGCCAGGAACCGTAAAAAGGCCGCGTTGCTGGCGTTTTTCCATAGGCTCCGCCCCCCTGACGAGCAT
CACAAAAATCGACGCTCAAGTCAGAGGTGGCGAAACCCGACAGGACTATAAAGATACCAGGCGTTTCCCC
CTGGAAGCTCCCTCGTGCGCTCTCCTGTTCCGACCCTGCCGCTTACCGGATACCTGTCCGCCTTTCTCCC
TTCGGGAAGCGTGGCGCTTTCTCATAGCTCACGCTGTAGGTATCTCAGTTCGGTGTAGGTCGTTCGCTCC
AAGCTGGGCTGTGTGCACGAACCCCCCGTTCAGCCCGACCGCTGCGCCTTATCCGGTAACTATCGTCTTG
AGTCCAACCCGGTAAGACACGACTTATCGCCACTGGCAGCAGCCACTGGTAACAGGATTAGCAGAGCGAG
GTATGTAGGCGGTGCTACAGAGTTCTTGAAGTGGTGGCCTAACTACGGCTACACTAGAAGAACAGTATTT
GGTATCTGCGCTCTGCTGAAGCCAGTTACCTTCGGAAAAAGAGTTGGTAGCTCTTGATCCGGCAAACAAA
CCACCGCTGGTAGCGGTGGTTTTTTTGTTTGCAAGCAGCAGATTACGCGCAGAAAAAAAGGATCTCAAGA
AGATCCTTTGATCTTTTCTACGGGGTCTGACGCTCAGTGGAACGAAAACTCACGTTAAGGGATTTTGGTC
ATGAGATTATCAAAAAGGATCTTCACCTAGATCCTTTTAAATTAAAAATGAAGTTTTAAATCAATCTAAA
GTATATATGAGTAAACTTGGTCTGACAGTTACCAATGCTTAATCAGTGAGGCACCTATCTCAGCGATCTG
TCTATTTCGTTCATCCATAGTTGCCTGACTCCCCGTCGTGTAGATAACTACGATACGGGAGGGCTTACCA
TCTGGCCCCAGTGCTGCAATGATACCGCGAGACCCACGCTCACCGGCTCCAGATTTATCAGCAATAAACC
AGCCAGCCGGAAGGGCCGAGCGCAGAAGTGGTCCTGCAACTTTATCCGCCTCCATCCAGTCTATTAATTG
TTGCCGGGAAGCTAGAGTAAGTAGTTCGCCAGTTAATAGTTTGCGCAACGTTGTTGCCATTGCTACAGGC
ATCGTGGTGTCACGCTCGTCGTTTGGTATGGCTTCATTCAGCTCCGGTTCCCAACGATCAAGGCGAGTTA
CATGATCCCCCATGTTGTGCAAAAAAGCGGTTAGCTCCTTCGGTCCTCCGATCGTTGTCAGAAGTAAGTT
GGCCGCAGTGTTATCACTCATGGTTATGGCAGCACTGCATAATTCTCTTACTGTCATGCCATCCGTAAGA
TGCTTTTCTGTGACTGGTGAGTACTCAACCAAGTCATTCTGAGAATAGTGTATGCGGCGACCGAGTTGCT
CTTGCCCGGCGTCAATACGGGATAATACCGCGCCACATAGCAGAACTTTAAAAGTGCTCATCATTGGAAA
ACGTTCTTCGGGGCGAAAACTCTCAAGGATCTTACCGCTGTTGAGATCCAGTTCGATGTAACCCACTCGT
GCACCCAACTGATCTTCAGCATCTTTTACTTTCACCAGCGTTTCTGGGTGAGCAAAAACAGGAAGGCAAA
ATGCCGCAAAAAAGGGAATAAGGGCGACACGGAAATGTTGAATACTCATACTCTTCCTTTTTCAATATTA
TTGAAGCATTTATCAGGGTTATTGTCTCATGAGCGGATACATATTTGAATGTATTTAGAAAAATAAACAA
ATAGGGGTTCCGCGCACATTTCCCCGAAAAGTGCCACCTGGGTCGATCGACATTGATTATTGACTAGTTA
TTAATAGTAATCAATTACGGGGTCATTAGTTCATAGCCCATATATGGAGTTCCGCGTTACATAACTTACG
GTAAATGGCCCGCCTGGCTGACCGCCCAACGACCCCCGCCCATTGACGTCAATAATGACGTATGTTCCCA
TAGTAACGCCAATAGGGACTTTCCATTGACGTCAATGGGTGGAGTATTTACGGTAAACTGCCCACTTGGC
AGTACATCAAGTGTATCATATGCCAAGTACGCCCCCTATTGACGTCAATGACGGTAAATGGCCCGCCTGG
CATTATGCCCAGTACATGACCTTATGGGACTTTCCTACTTGGCAGTACATCTACGTATTAGTCATCGCTA
TTACCATGGTCGAGGTGAGCCCCACGTTCTGCTTCACTCTCCCCATCTCCCCCCCCTCCCCACCCCCAAT
TTTGTATTTATTTATTTTTTAATTATTTTGTGCAGCGATGGGGGCGGGGGGGGGGGGGG
