>Addgene plasmid #108657 | pCAGGS-6015nes | addgene partial sequence | sequence record 209751 | YPL153C-F 5'-GGTAGAAACCCAGCCTGTGA-3'
TGTCAAATAAGCATTTCCAAATACTACTAGGAGAAGACGGTAACCTTTTATTGAATGACATTTCCACTAA
TGGGACCTGGTTAAATGGGCAAAAAGTCGAGAAGAACAGCAATCAGTTACTGTCCCAAGGTGATGAAATA
ACCGTTGGTGTAGGCGTGGAATCAGATATTTTATCTCTGGTCATTTTCATAAACGACAAATTTAAGCAGT
GCCTGGAGCAGAACAAAGTTGATCGCGGTACCAGTGCTGGTGGTAGTGCTGGTGGTAGTGCTGGTGGTAG
TGCTGGTGGTAGTGCTGGTGGTTCCGGCAGTGCTGGTGGTAGTGCTGGTGGTAGTACCAGTGCTGGTGGT
AGTGCTGGTGGTAGTGCTGGTGGTAGTGCTGGTGGTAGTGCTGGTGGTTCCGGCAGTGCTGGTGGTAGTG
CTGGTGGTAGTACCAGTGCTGGTGGTAGTGCTGGTGGTAGTGCTGGTGGTAGTGCTGGTGGTAGTGCTGG
TGGTTCCGGCAGTGCTGGTGGTAGTGCTGGTGGTAGTACCAGTGCTGGTGGTAGTGCTGGTGGTAGTGCT
GGTGGTAGTGCTGGTGGTAGTGCTGGTGGTTCCGGAAACAGGCGAATCAGAACACTTACGGAGCCCGACG
TTGATTTTAATGGCGGCCGCATGGTGAGCAAGGGCGAGGAGCTGTTCACCGGG
